Addgene plasmid #240721: ZFN-pUPD2
Purpose: ZFN that targets the broken GUS:NPTII reporter with B2-B5 Goldenbraid grammar.
Depositing lab: Jose Alonso. Depositing organization: North Carolina State University. Publication: Development of Modular Geminivirus-Based Vectors for High Cargo Expression and Gene Targeting in Plants. Neubauer M, Vollen K, Zhao C, Ascencio-Ibanez JT, Hanley-Bowdoin L, Stepanova AN, Alonso JM. Plant Biotechnol J. 2025 Sep 21. doi: 10.1111/pbi.70320. PubMed 40976866.
Backbone
  Vector backbone: pUPD2
  Vector type: Synthetic Biology
Growth in bacteria
  Bacterial resistance: Chloramphenicol, 25 μg/mL
  Growth temperature: 37°C
  Growth strain: DH5alpha
  Copy number: High Copy
Gene/Insert
  Gene/Insert name: ZFN
  Species: Unspecified
  Cloning method: Golden Gate
Terms and licenses: Academic/Nonprofit Terms; Industry Terms: Not Available to Industry
How to cite: ZFN-pUPD2 was a gift from Jose Alonso (Addgene plasmid # 240721 ; http://n2t.net/addgene:240721 ; RRID:Addgene_240721)
