[The description below was written by a language model from this plasmid's Addgene catalogue record and pLannotate feature annotations shown in this document.]
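Description:
ZFN-pUPD2 is a GoldenBraid level-0 "part" plasmid, about 3 kb in size, that stores a zinc-finger nuclease coding sequence in the pUPD2 universal domesticator backbone for modular plant construct assembly. It is an E. coli cloning vector rather than an expression vector. It replicates from a high-copy ColE1/pUC-type origin and is selected with chloramphenicol through the cat gene driven by its native promoter. The cloning region is flanked by BioBrick prefix and suffix sequences and insulated by bacterial terminators (a putative terminator upstream, the his operon terminator downstream, and lambda t0 near the resistance cassette). These limit read-through transcription into or out of the insert.

The insert was introduced by Golden Gate cloning and follows the B2–B5 GoldenBraid grammar, meaning its overhangs place it in the position between a promoter part and a terminator part when a transcriptional unit is assembled. The annotation detects two pieces of the open reading frame. One is a short stretch matching EGR1/Zif268-type zinc fingers, the usual scaffold for engineered DNA-binding arrays. The other is a large fragment of the FokI restriction endonuclease, which matches the cleavage domain used in ZFNs, where the fingers provide target recognition and FokI cuts the DNA. No promoter or plant terminator for the nuclease is annotated, as expected for a part plasmid, and the record gives no species of origin for the insert or details of the finger design. According to the record, the nuclease targets a broken GUS:NPTII reporter. The associated work on geminivirus-based plant vectors suggests it is used to make a double-strand break at that reporter so that gene-targeting events can be measured in plants.
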