Features (pLannotate 1.2.2; 10 found; start..end, strand, type, name):
     89..745     -  CDS            cat: CAT_ECOLX - Experimental evidence at protein level: Swiss-Prot protein existence level 1. This enzyme is an effector of chloramphenicol resistance in bacteria. From Escherichia coli. This protein is used as a marker in many commonly used cloning vectors, such as pACYC184.
    746..843     -  promoter       cat promoter: promoter of the E. coli cat gene encoding chloramphenicol acetyltransferase
    929..972     -  terminator     bacterial terminator: putative bacterial transcription terminator
    975..996     +  misc_feature   BioBrick prefix: BioBrick prefix for parts that do not start with "ATG"
   1083..1172    +  CDS            EGR1 (fragment): EGR1_SERCA - Also known as ZENK From Serinus canaria (Island canary) (Fringilla canaria).
   1314..1904    +  CDS            fokIR (fragment): T2F1_PLAOK - Also known as rfoKI. Experimental evidence at protein level: Swiss-Prot protein existence level 1. Recognizes the double-stranded sequence 5'-GGATG-3'/3'-CATCC- 5' and cleaves respectively 14 bases after G-1 and 13 bases before C-1. From Planomicrobium okeanokoites (Planococcus okeanokoites) (Flavobacterium okeanokoites).
   1929..1948    +  misc_feature   BioBrick suffix: universal suffix for all parts
   1949..2006    +  terminator     his operon terminator: This putative transcriptin terminator from the E. coli his operon has a 2-bp deletion introduced during synthesis. Its efficiency has not been determined.
   2201..2789    -  rep_origin     ori: high-copy-number ColE1/pMB1/pBR322/pUC origin of replication
   2972..65      -  terminator     lambda t0 terminator (across the origin): transcription terminator from phage lambda
>Addgene plasmid #240721 | ZFN-pUPD2 | addgene full sequence | sequence record 482801 | Addgene NGS Result
ACCGAGCGTTCTGAACAAATCCAGATGGAGTTCTGAGGTCATTACTGGATCTATCAACAGGAGTCCAAGC
GAGCTCGATATCAAATTACGCCCCGCCCTGCCACTCGTCGCAGTACTGTTGTAATTCATTAAGCATTCTG
CCGACATGGAAGCCATCACAAACGGCATGATGAACCTGAATCGCCAGCGGCATCAGCACCTTGTCGCCTT
GCGTATAATATTTGCCCATGGTGAAAACGGGGGCGAAGAAGTTGTCCATATTGGCCACGTTTAAATCAAA
ACTGGTGAAACTCACCCAGGGATTGGCTGATACGAAAAACATATTCTCAATAAACCCTTTAGGGAAATAG
GCCAGGTTTTCACCGTAACACGCCACATCTTGCGAATATATGTGTAGAAACTGCCGGAAATCGTCGTGGT
ATTCACTCCAGAGTGATGAAAACGTTTCAGTTTGCTCATGGAAAACGGTGTAACAAGGGTGAACACTATC
CCATATCACCAGCTCACCGTCTTTCATTGCCATACGAAATTCCGGATGAGCATTCATCAGGCGGGCAAGA
ATGTGAATAAAGGCCGGATAAAACTTGTGCTTATTTTTCTTTACGGTCTTTAAAAAGGCCGTAATATCCA
GCTGAACGGTCTGGTTATAGGTACATTGAGCAACTGACTGAAATGCCTCAAAATGTTCTTTACGATGCCA
TTGGGATATATCAACGGTGGTATATCCAGTGATTTTTTTCTCCATTTTAGCTTCCTTAGCTCCTGAAAAT
CTCGATAACTCAAAAAATACGCCCGGTAGTGATCTTATTTCATTATGGTGAAAGTTGGAACCTCTTACGT
GCCCGATCAACTCGAGTGCCACCTGACGTCTAAGAAACCATTATTATCATGACATTAACCTATAAAAATA
GGCGTATCACGAGGCAGAATTTCAGATAAAAAAAATCCTTAGCTTTCGCTAAGGATGATTTCTGGAATTC
GCGGCCGCTTCTAGAGCGATGAGTGGTCTCGCCATGGCTTCCTCCCCTCCAAAGAAAAAGAGAAAGGTTC
TTGAATTGCCTTACGCTTGTCCAGTTGAGTCTTGTGATAGACGTTTTAGTAGGTCAGACGAACTCACTAG
GCATATTAGAATCCACACAGGACAGAAGCCTTTCCAGTGTAGAATCTGTATGAGGAACTTTAGTCGTAGC
GATCATTTGACTACACATATCAGAACCCATACTGGTGAGAAACCATTCGCATGTGACATCTGTGGTCGTA
AGTTCGCAAGAAGTGATGAAAGGAAGCGTCATACAAAGATCCATCTTCGTCAGAAGGAACTAGTGAAATC
TGAATTGGAAGAGAAGAAATCTGAACTTAGACATAAATTGAAATATGTGCCACATGAATATATTGAATTG
ATTGAAATCGCAAGAAATTCAACTCAGGATAGAATCCTTGAAATGAAGGTGATGGAGTTCTTTATGAAGG
TTTATGGTTATCGTGGTAAACATTTGGGTGGATCAAGGAAACCAGACGGAGCAATTTATACTGTCGGATC
TCCTATTGATTACGGTGTGATCGTTGATACTAAGGCATATTCAGGAGGTTATAATCTTCCAATTGGTCAA
GCAGATGAAATGCAAAGATATGTCGAAGAGAATCAAACAAGAAACAAGCATATCAACCCTAATGAATGGT
GGAAAGTCTATCCATCTTCAGTAACAGAATTTAAGTTCTTGTTTGTGAGTGGTCATTTCAAAGGAAACTA
CAAAGCTCAGCTTACAAGATTGAATCATATCACTAATTGTAATGGAGCTGTTCTTAGTGTAGAAGAGCTT
TTGATTGGTGGAGAAATGATTAAAGCTGGTACATTGACACTTGAGGAAGTGAGAAGGAAATTTAATAACG
GTGAGATAAACTTTTAAGCTTTGAGACCACTCATCGCGACTAGTAGCGGCCGCTGCAGTCCGGCAAAAAA
GGGCAAGGTGTCACCACCCTGCCCTTTTTCTTTAAAACCGAAAAGATTACTTCGCGTTATGCAGGCTTCC
TCGCTCACTGACTCGCTGCGCTCGGTCGTTCGGCTGCGGCGAGCGGTATCAGCTCACTCAAAGGCGGTAA
TACGGTTATCCACAGAATCAGGGGATAACGCAGGAAAGAACATGTGAGCAAAAGGCCAGCAAAAGGCCAG
GAACCGTAAAAAGGCCGCGTTGCTGGCGTTTTTCCACAGGCTCCGCCCCCCTGACGAGCATCACAAAAAT
CGACGCTCAAGTCAGAGGTGGCGAAACCCGACAGGACTATAAAGATACCAGGCGTTTCCCCCTGGAAGCT
CCCTCGTGCGCTCTCCTGTTCCGACCCTGCCGCTTACCGGATACCTGTCCGCCTTTCTCCCTTCGGGAAG
CGTGGCGCTTTCTCATAGCTCACGCTGTAGGTATCTCAGTTCGGTGTAGGTCGTTCGCTCCAAGCTGGGC
TGTGTGCACGAACCCCCCGTTCAGCCCGACCGCTGCGCCTTATCCGGTAACTATCGTCTTGAGTCCAACC
CGGTAAGACACGACTTATCGCCACTGGCAGCAGCCACTGGTAACAGGATTAGCAGAGCGAGGTATGTAGG
CGGTGCTACAGAGTTCTTGAAGTGGTGGCCTAACTACGGCTACACTAGAAGAACAGTATTTGGTATCTGC
GCTCTGCTGAAGCCAGTTACCTTCGGAAAAAGAGTTGGTAGCTCTTGATCCGGCAAACAAACCACCGCTG
GTAGCGGTGGTTTTTTTGTTTGCAAGCAGCAGATTACGCGCAGAAAAAAAGGATCTCAAGAAGATCCTTT
GATCTTTTCTACGGGGTCTGACGCTCAGTGGAACGAAAACTCACGTTAAGGGATTTTGGTCATGAGATTA
TCAAAAAGGATCTTCACCTAGATCCTTTTAAATTAAAAATGAAGTTTTAAATCAATCTAAAGTATATATG
AGTAAACTTGGTCTGACAGCTCGAGGCTTGGATTCTCACCAATAAAAAACGCCCGGCGGCA
